Addgene plasmid #157209: pD649-HAsp-CLMP-COMP5AP-AviTag-9xHis
Purpose: Mammalian expression of cell-surface protein extracellular domain fused to COMP5AP-AviTag-9xHis. Protein is secreted from cells.
Depositing lab: Chris Garcia. Depositing organization: Stanford University. Publication: A Human IgSF Cell-Surface Interactome Reveals a Complex Network of Protein-Protein Interactions. Wojtowicz WM, Vielmetter J, Fernandes RA, Siepe DH, Eastman CL, Chisholm GB, Cox S, Klock H, Anderson PW, Rue SM, Miller JJ, Glaser SM, Bragstad ML, Vance J, Lam AW, Lesley SA, Zinn K, Garcia KC. Cell. 2020 Aug 20;182(4):1027-1043.e17. doi: 10.1016/j.cell.2020.07.025. PubMed 32822567.
Backbone
  Vector backbone: pD649
  Backbone size w/o insert (bp): 7153
  Vector type: Mammalian Expression
Growth in bacteria
  Bacterial resistance: Ampicillin, 100 μg/mL
  Growth temperature: 37°C
  Growth strain: DH5alpha
  Copy number: High Copy
Gene/Insert
  Gene/Insert name: CLMP
  Species: H. sapiens (human)
  Insert size (bp): 651
  Entrez Gene: CLMP (a.k.a. ACAM, ASAM, CSBM, CSBS)
  Promoter: CMV/SP6
  Tag / fusion protein: COMP5AP-AviTag-9xHis (C terminal on backbone)
  Cloning method: Restriction Enzyme; 5′ cloning site GCGGCCGC (not destroyed); 3′ cloning site GGCGCGCC (not destroyed)
  Sequencing primers: 5′ ATTTAGGTGACACTATAG; 3′ CGTCGCACTCCATCACGGTG
Resource information
  A portion of this plasmid was derived from a plasmid made by: synthesis by ThermoFisher
Terms and licenses: Academic/Nonprofit Terms; Industry Terms: Not Available to Industry
Depositor comments: Some plasmids in this collection may have an IS4-like element ISVsa5 family transposase upstream of the CMV promoter.
How to cite: pD649-HAsp-CLMP-COMP5AP-AviTag-9xHis was a gift from Chris Garcia (Addgene plasmid # 157209 ; http://n2t.net/addgene:157209 ; RRID:Addgene_157209)
