[The description below was written by a language model from this plasmid's Addgene catalogue record and pLannotate feature annotations shown in this document.]
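Description:
pD649-HAsp-CLMP-COMP5AP-AviTag-9xHis is a mammalian expression plasmid built on the pD649 backbone for producing a secreted, multimerized form of the extracellular domain of human CLMP, an immunoglobulin-superfamily cell-adhesion protein. It is maintained in E. coli at high copy through a ColE1/pUC-type origin and selected with ampicillin via the bla gene. The annotation also picks up small remnants of KanR, lacZα, an f1 origin and an rrnB terminator, which appear to be non-functional backbone fragments. An SV40 early promoter/EM7 promoter cassette drives a puromycin N-acetyltransferase sequence followed by an SV40 poly(A) signal, which would allow puromycin selection in mammalian cells. The depositor notes that some plasmids in this collection may carry an IS4-like transposase insertion upstream of the CMV promoter, though none is annotated here.

Expression is driven by the CMV enhancer/promoter with a fragment of CMV intron A, and an adjacent SP6 promoter provides a phage polymerase site that also serves for sequencing. The open reading frame starts with a leader peptide ("HAsp" in the name, although the annotation tool matches it to part of an IgH signal sequence) that directs the protein into the secretory pathway. The roughly 650 bp CLMP ectodomain follows, cloned between retained NotI and AscI sites. Downstream on the backbone are the coiled-coil region of rat cartilage oligomeric matrix protein, which assembles into pentamers, human placental alkaline phosphatase, an AviTag for enzymatic biotinylation and a polyhistidine tag, ending at a bGH poly(A) signal. The name gives the histidine tag as 9xHis, while the annotation reports it as 8xHis. The pentameric, enzymatically detectable fusion increases binding avidity. It fits the associated study's purpose of screening weak extracellular interactions among human IgSF cell-surface proteins.
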