Features (pLannotate 1.2.2; 24 found; start..end, strand, type, name):
    119..143     -  CDS            KanR (fragment): aminoglycoside phosphotransferase; aph(3')-Ia; confers resistance to kanamycin
    254..842     +  rep_origin     ori: high-copy-number ColE1/pMB1/pBR322/pUC origin of replication
   1067..1084    +  terminator     rrnB T2 terminator (fragment): transcription terminator T2 from the E. coli rrnB gene
   1109..1128    -  CDS            lacZα (fragment): LacZα fragment of β-galactosidase; lacZ fragment
   1584..1600    +  protein_bind   lac operator: The lac repressor binds to the lac operator to inhibit transcription in E. coli. This inhibition can be relieved by adding lactose or isopropyl-β-D-thiogalactopyranoside (IPTG). lac repressor encoded by lacI
   1843..2146    +  enhancer       CMV enhancer: human cytomegalovirus immediate early enhancer
   2147..2350    +  promoter       CMV promoter: human cytomegalovirus (CMV) immediate early promoter
   2486..2529    +  intron         CMV intron (fragment): modified intron A from human cytomegalovirus
   2581..2599    +  promoter       SP6 promoter: promoter for bacteriophage SP6 RNA polymerase
   2603..2640    +  CDS            IgH signal sequence (fragment): signal sequence from the mouse immunoglobulin heavy chain variable region
   2749..3405    +  CDS            CLMP (fragment): CLMP_HUMAN - Also known as ACAM, ASAM. Experimental evidence at protein level: Swiss-Prot protein existence level 1. May be involved in the cell-cell adhesion. May play a role in adipocyte differentiation and development of obesity. Is required for normal small intestine development. From Homo sapiens (Human).
   3496..3675    +  CDS            Comp (fragment): COMP_RAT - Experimental evidence at protein level: Swiss-Prot protein existence level 1. May play a role in the structural integrity of cartilage via its interaction with other extracellular matrix proteins such as the collagens and fibronectin. Can mediate the interaction of chondrocytes with the cartilage extracellular matrix through interaction with cell surface integrin receptors. Could play a role in the pathogenesis of osteoarthritis. Potent suppressor of apoptosis in both primary chondrocytes and transformed cells. Suppresses apoptosis by blocking the activation of caspase-3 and by indu
   3663..5115    +  CDS            SEAP (fragment): secreted alkaline phosphatase from human placenta The natural enzyme has a C-terminal transmembrane sequence that is replaced by a GPI anchor.
   5140..5181    +  CDS            AviTag™ (fragment): peptide tag that allows for enzymatic biotinylation
   5185..5208    +  CDS            8xHis: 8xHis affinity tag
   5354..5465    +  polyA_signal   bGH poly(A) signal: bovine growth hormone polyadenylation signal
   5466..5574    +  rep_origin     f1 ori (fragment): f1 bacteriophage origin of replication; arrow indicates direction of (+) strand synthesis
   5588..5917    +  promoter       SV40 promoter: SV40 enhancer and early promoter
   5965..6012    +  promoter       EM7 promoter: synthetic bacterial promoter&nbsp
   6031..6630    +  CDS            PuroR (fragment): puromycin N-acetyltransferase; pac from Streptomyces; confers resistance to puromycin
   6640..6765    +  CDS            ble (fragment): BLE_KLEPN - Experimental evidence at protein level: Swiss-Prot protein existence level 1. Binding protein with a strong affinity to the bleomycin family of antibiotics. Binds to CL990; an antimitotic-antibiotic compound. From Klebsiella pneumoniae.
   6760..6881    +  polyA_signal   SV40 poly(A) signal: SV40 polyadenylation signal
   6934..7794    -  CDS            AmpR: β-lactamase; bla; confers resistance to ampicillin, carbenicillin, and related antibiotics
   7797..89      -  promoter       AmpR promoter (fragment) (across the origin): bla
>Addgene plasmid #157209 | pD649-HAsp-CLMP-COMP5AP-AviTag-9xHis | depositor full sequence | sequence record 303527 | Full Sequence
TTTCAATATTATTGAAGCATTTATCAGGGTTATTGTCTCATGAGCGGATACATATTTGAATGTATTTAGA
AAAATAAACAAATAGGGGTCAGTGTTACAACCAATTAACCAATTCTGAACATTATCGCGAGCCCATTTAT
ACCTGAATATGGCTCATAACACCCCTTGCTCATGACCAAAATCCCTTAACGTGAGTTACGCGCGCGTCGT
TCCACTGAGCGTCAGACCCCGTAGAAAAGATCAAAGGATCTTCTTGAGATCCTTTTTTTCTGCGCGTAAT
CTGCTGCTTGCAAACAAAAAAACCACCGCTACCAGCGGTGGTTTGTTTGCCGGATCAAGAGCTACCAACT
CTTTTTCCGAAGGTAACTGGCTTCAGCAGAGCGCAGATACCAAATACTGTTCTTCTAGTGTAGCCGTAGT
TAGCCCACCACTTCAAGAACTCTGTAGCACCGCCTACATACCTCGCTCTGCTAATCCTGTTACCAGTGGC
TGCTGCCAGTGGCGATAAGTCGTGTCTTACCGGGTTGGACTCAAGACGATAGTTACCGGATAAGGCGCAG
CGGTCGGGCTGAACGGGGGGTTCGTGCACACAGCCCAGCTTGGAGCGAACGACCTACACCGAACTGAGAT
ACCTACAGCGTGAGCTATGAGAAAGCGCCACGCTTCCCGAAGGGAGAAAGGCGGACAGGTATCCGGTAAG
CGGCAGGGTCGGAACAGGAGAGCGCACGAGGGAGCTTCCAGGGGGAAACGCCTGGTATCTTTATAGTCCT
GTCGGGTTTCGCCACCTCTGACTTGAGCGTCGATTTTTGTGATGCTCGTCAGGGGGGCGGAGCCTATGGA
AAAACGCCAGCAACGCGGCCTTTTTACGGTTCCTGGCCTTTTGCTGGCCTTTTGCTCACATGTTCTTTCC
TGCGTTATCCCCTGATTCTGTGGATAACCGTATTACCGCCTTTGAGTGAGCTGATACCGCTCGCCGCAGC
CGAACGACCGAGCGCAGCGAGTCAGTGAGCGAGGAAGCGGAAGGCGAGAGTAGGGAACTGCCAGGCATCA
AACTAAGCAGAAGGCCCCTGACGGATGGCCTTTTTGCGTTTCTACAAACTCTTTCTGTGTTGTAAAACGA
CGGCCAGTCTTAAGCTCGGGCCCCCTGGGCGGTTCTGATAACGAGTAATCGTTAATCCGCAAATAACGTA
AAAACCCGCTTCGGCGGGTTTTTTTATGGGGGGAGTTTAGGGAAAGAGCATTTGTCAGAATATTTAAGGG
CGCCTGTCACTTTGCTTGATATATGAGAATTATTTAACCTTATAAATGAGAAAAAAGCAACGCACTTTAA
ATAAGATACGTTGCTTTTTCGATTGATGAACACCTATAATTAAACTATTCATCTATTATTTATGATTTTT
TGTATATACAATATTTCTAGTTTGTTAAAGAGAATTAAGAAAATAAATCTCGAAAATAATAAAGGGAAAA
TCAGTTTTTGATATCAAAATTATACATGTCAACGATAATACAAAATATAATACAAACTATAAGATGTTAT
CAGTATTTATTATCATTTAGAATAAATTTTGTGTCGCCCTTAATTGTGAGCGGATAACAATTACGAGCTT
CATGCACAGTGGCGTTGACTCAATATTGGCCATTAGCCATATTATTCATTGGTTATATAGCATAAATCAA
TATTGGCTATTGGCCATTGCATACGTTGTATCTATATCATAATATGTACATTTATATTGGCTCATGTCCA
ATATGACCGCCATGTTGGCATTGATTATTGACTAGTTATTAATAGTAATCAATTACGGGGTCATTAGTTC
ATAGCCCATATATGGAGTTCCGCGTTACATAACTTACGGTAAATGGCCCGCCTGGCTGACCGCCCAACGA
CCCCCGCCCATTGACGTCAATAATGACGTATGTTCCCATAGTAACGCCAATAGGGACTTTCCATTGACGT
CAATGGGTGGAGTATTTACGGTAAACTGCCCACTTGGCAGTACATCAAGTGTATCATATGCCAAGTACGC
CCCCTATTGACGTCAATGACGGTAAATGGCCCGCCTGGCATTATGCCCAGTACATGACCTTATGGGACTT
TCCTACTTGGCAGTACATCTACGTATTAGTCATCGCTATTACCATGGTGATGCGGTTTTGGCAGTACATC
AATGGGCGTGGATAGCGGTTTGACTCACGGGGATTTCCAAGTCTCCACCCCATTGACGTCAATGGGAGTT
TGTTTTGGCACCAAAATCAACGGGACTTTCCAAAATGTCGTAACAACTCCGCCCCATTGACGCAAATGGG
CGGTAGGCGTGTACGGTGGGAGGTCTATATAAGCAGAGCTCGTTTAGTGAACCGTCAGATCGCCTGGAGA
CGCCATCCACGCTGTTTTGACCTCCATAGAAGACACCGGGACCGATCCAGCCTCCGCGGCCGGGAACGGT
GCATTGGAACGCGGATTCCCCGTGCCAAGAGTGACGTAAGTACCGCCTATAGAGTCTATAGGCCCACCCC
CTTGGCTTCGTTAGAACGCGGCTACAATTAATACATAACCTTATGTATCATACACATACGATTTAGGTGA
CACTATAGAATAACATCCACTTTGCCTTTCTCTCCACAGGTGTCCACTCCCAGGTCCAACTGCACCTCGG
TTCTATCGAAAACGCGCCTGCTAGCGCCACCATGAAGACCATCATTGCCCTGAGCTACATCTTCTGCCTG
GTGTTCGCTGCGGCCGCCACACACACAGAGATTAAGAGAGTGGCCGAGGAAAAAGTGACCCTGCCTTGTC
ACCATCAGCTGGGCCTGCCTGAGAAGGACACACTGGATATCGAGTGGCTGCTGACCGACAACGAGGGCAA
CCAGAAGGTGGTCATCACCTACAGCAGCCGGCACGTGTACAACAACCTGACCGAGGAACAGAAAGGCAGA
GTGGCCTTCGCCAGCAATTTTCTGGCTGGCGACGCCTCTCTGCAGATCGAGCCTCTGAAGCCTAGCGACG
AGGGCAGATACACCTGTAAAGTGAAGAACAGCGGCAGATACGTGTGGTCCCACGTGATCCTGAAGGTGCT
CGTGCGGCCTTCTAAGCCCAAGTGTGAACTGGAAGGCGAGCTGACAGAGGGCAGCGATCTGACCCTGCAG
TGTGAATCTAGCAGCGGCACCGAGCCTATCGTGTACTACTGGCAGCGGATCAGAGAGAAAGAAGGCGAGG
ACGAGAGACTGCCTCCTAAGAGCCGGATCGACTACAATCACCCTGGCAGAGTGCTGCTGCAGAACCTGAC
AATGAGCTACAGCGGCCTGTACCAGTGTACAGCCGGCAATGAGGCCGGCAAAGAGTCTTGCGTTGTCAGA
GTGACCGTGCAGTACGTGCAGAGCATCGGCATGGTTGCTGGCGCGCCGGAAGATCAAGTTGATCCAAGAT
TGATTGATGGCAAGGGCGGATCTCTGGAGGTGCTGTTCCAGGGACCAGGCGGAAGCGGCAATCCCGGCGG
CGATCTGGCCCCCCAGATGCTGCGCGAGCTGCAGGAGACCAATGCCGCCCTGCAGGACGTGCGCGAGCTG
CTGCGCCACCGCGTGAAGGAGATCACCTTCCTGAAGAACACCGTGATGGAGTGCGACGCCTGCGGTATGC
AGCCCTCTAGAGGCTCCGGCTCCATCATCCCAGTTGAGGAGGAGAACCCGGACTTCTGGAACCGCGAGGC
AGCCGAGGCCCTGGGTGCCGCCAAGAAGCTGCAGCCTGCACAGACAGCCGCCAAGAACCTCATCATCTTC
CTGGGCGATGGGATGGGGGTGTCTACGGTGACAGCTGCCAGGATCCTAAAAGGGCAGAAGAAGGACAAAC
TGGGGCCTGAGATACCCCTGGCCATGGACCGCTTCCCATATGTGGCTCTGTCCAAGACATACAATGTAGA
CAAACATGTGCCAGACAGTGGAGCCACAGCCACGGCCTACCTGTGCGGGGTCAAGGGCAACTTCCAGACC
ATTGGCTTGAGTGCAGCCGCCCGCTTTAACCAGTGCAACACGACACGCGGCAACGAGGTCATCTCCGTGA
TGAATCGGGCCAAGAAAGCAGGGAAGTCAGTGGGAGTGGTAACCACCACACGAGTGCAGCACGCCTCGCC
AGCCGGCACCTACGCCCACACGGTGAACCGCAACTGGTACTCGGACGCCGACGTGCCTGCCTCGGCCCGC
CAGGAGGGGTGCCAGGACATCGCTACGCAGCTCATCTCCAACATGGACATTGACGTGATCCTAGGTGGAG
GCCGAAAGTACATGTTTCGCATGGGAACCCCAGACCCTGAGTACCCAGATGACTACAGCCAAGGTGGGAC
CAGGCTGGACGGGAAGAATCTGGTGCAGGAATGGCTGGCGAAGCGCCAGGGTGCCCGGTATGTGTGGAAC
CGCACTGAGCTCATGCAGGCTTCCCTGGACCCGTCTGTGACCCATCTCATGGGTCTCTTTGAGCCTGGAG
ACATGAAATACGAGATCCACCGAGACTCCACACTGGACCCCTCCCTGATGGAGATGACAGAGGCTGCCCT
GCGCCTGCTGAGCAGGAACCCCCGCGGCTTCTTCCTCTTCGTGGAGGGTGGTCGCATCGACCATGGTCAT
CATGAAAGCAGGGCTTACCGGGCACTGACTGAGACGATCATGTTCGACGACGCCATTGAGAGGGCGGGCC
AGCTCACCAGCGAGGAGGACACGCTGAGCCTCGTCACTGCCGACCACTCCCACGTCTTCTCCTTCGGAGG
CTACCCCCTGCGAGGGAGCTCCATCTTCGGGCTGGCCCCTGGCAAGGCCCGGGACAGGAAGGCCTACACG
GTCCTCCTATACGGAAACGGTCCAGGCTATGTGCTCAAGGACGGCGCCCGGCCGGATGTTACCGAGAGCG
AGAGCGGGAGCCCCGAGTATCGGCAGCAGTCAGCAGTGCCCCTGGACGAAGAGACCCACGCAGGCGAGGA
CGTGGCGGTGTTCGCGCGCGGCCCGCAGGCGCACCTGGTTCACGGCGTGCAGGAGCAGACCTTCATAGCG
CACGTCATGGCCTTCGCCGCCTGCCTGGAGCCCTACACCGCCTGCGACCTGGCGCCCCCCGCCGGCACCA
CCGACGCCGCGCACCCGGGTGGCGGAGGACTGAACGACATCTTCGAGGCTCAGAAAATCGAATGGCACGA
ACATCACCATCACCATCACCATCACCATTAAGGCCGGCCTGTAGTCACTGGCACAACGCGTTACCCGGTA
AGCCAATCGGGTATACACGGTCGTCATACTGCAGACAGGGTTCTTCTACTTTGCAAGATAGTCTTGAGTA
GTAAAATAAATAGATAGAGAAAATCAGCCTCGACTGTGCCTTCTAGTTGCCAGCCATCTGTTGTTTGCCC
CTCCCCCGTGCCTTCCTTGACCCTGGAAGGTGCCACTCCCACTGTCCTTTCCTAATAAAATGAGGAAATT
GCATCACAACACTCAACCCTATCTCGGTCTATTCTTTTGATTTATAAGGGATTTTGCCGATTTCGGCCTA
TTGGTTAAAAAATGAGCTGATTTAACAAAAATTTAACGCGAATTAATTCTGTGGAATGTGTGTCAGTTAG
GGTGTGGAAAGTCCCCAGGCTCCCCAGCAGGCAGAAGTATGCAAAGCATGCATCTCAATTAGTCAGCAAC
CAGGTGTGGAAAGTCCCCAGGCTCCCCAGCAGGCAGAAGTATGCAAAGCATGCATCTCAATTAGTCAGCA
ACCATAGTCCCGCCCCTAACTCCGCCCATCCCGCCCCTAACTCCGCCCAGTTCCGCCCATTCTCCGCCCC
ATGGCTGACTAATTTTTTTTATTTATGCAGAGGCCGAGGCCGCCTCTGCCTCTGAGCTATTCCAGAAGTA
GTGAGGAGGCTTTTTTGGAGGCCTAGGCTTTTGCAAAAAGCTCCCGGGAGCTTGTATATCCATTTTCGGA
TCTGATCAGCACGTGTTGACAATTAATCATCGGCATAGTATATCGGCATAGTATAATACGACAAGGTGAG
GAACTAAACCATGACCGAGTACAAGCCCACGGTGCGCCTCGCCACCCGCGACGACGTCCCCAGGGCCGTA
CGCACCCTCGCCGCCGCGTTCGCCGACTACCCCGCCACGCGCCACACCGTCGATCCGGACCGCCACATCG
AGCGGGTCACCGAGCTGCAAGAACTCTTCCTCACGCGCGTCGGGCTCGACATCGGCAAGGTGTGGGTCGC
GGACGACGGCGCCGCGGTGGCGGTCTGGACCACGCCGGAGAGCGTCGAAGCGGGGGCGGTGTTCGCCGAG
ATCGGCCCGCGCATGGCCGAGTTGAGCGGTTCCCGGCTGGCCGCGCAGCAACAGATGGAAGGCCTCCTGG
CGCCGCACCGGCCCAAGGAGCCCGCGTGGTTCCTGGCCACCGTCGGCGTCTCGCCCGACCACCAGGGCAA
GGGTCTGGGCAGCGCCGTCGTGCTCCCCGGAGTGGAGGCGGCCGAGCGCGCCGGGGTGCCCGCCTTCCTG
GAGACATCCGCGCCCCGCAACCTCCCCTTCTACGAGCGGCTCGGCTTCACCGTCACCGCCGACGTCGAGG
TGCCCGAAGGACCGCGCACCTGGTGCATGACCCGCAAGCCCGGTGCCTGACACGTGCTACGAGATTTCGA
TTCCACCGCCGCCTTCTATGAAAGGTTGGGCTTCGGAATCGTTTTCCGGGACGCCGGCTGGATGATCCTC
CAGCGCGGGGATCTCATGCTGGAGTTCTTCGCCCACCCCAACTTGTTTATTGCAGCTTATAATGGTTACA
AATAAAGCAATAGCATCACAAATTTCACAAATAAAGCATTTTTTTCACTGCATTCTAGTTGTGGTTTGTC
CAAACTCATCAATGTATCTTATCATGTCTGTATACCGTCGACCTCTAGCTAGAGCTTGGCGTAATCATGG
TCATTACCAATGCTTAATCAGTGAGGCACCTATCTCAGCGATCTGTCTATTTCGTTCATCCATAGTTGCC
TGACTCCCCGTCGTGTAGATAACTACGATACGGGAGGGCTTACCATCTGGCCCCAGCGCTGCGATGATAC
CGCGAGAACCACGCTCACCGGCTCCGGATTTATCAGCAATAAACCAGCCAGCCGGAAGGGCCGAGCGCAG
AAGTGGTCCTGCAACTTTATCCGCCTCCATCCAGTCTATTAATTGTTGCCGGGAAGCTAGAGTAAGTAGT
TCGCCAGTTAATAGTTTGCGCAACGTTGTTGCCATCGCTACAGGCATCGTGGTGTCACGCTCGTCGTTTG
GTATGGCTTCATTCAGCTCCGGTTCCCAACGATCAAGGCGAGTTACATGATCCCCCATGTTGTGCAAAAA
AGCGGTTAGCTCCTTCGGTCCTCCGATCGTTGTCAGAAGTAAGTTGGCCGCAGTGTTATCACTCATGGTT
ATGGCAGCACTGCATAATTCTCTTACTGTCATGCCATCCGTAAGATGCTTTTCTGTGACTGGTGAGTACT
CAACCAAGTCATTCTGAGAATAGTGTATGCGGCGACCGAGTTGCTCTTGCCCGGCGTCAATACGGGATAA
TACCGCGCCACATAGCAGAACTTTAAAAGTGCTCATCATTGGAAAACGTTCTTCGGGGCGAAAACTCTCA
AGGATCTTACCGCTGTTGAGATCCAGTTCGATGTAACCCACTCGTGCACCCAACTGATCTTCAGCATCTT
TTACTTTCACCAGCGTTTCTGGGTGAGCAAAAACAGGAAGGCAAAATGCCGCAAAAAAGGGAATAAGGGC
GACACGGAAATGTTGAATACTCATATTCTTCCTT
