>Addgene plasmid #157209 | pD649-HAsp-CLMP-COMP5AP-AviTag-9xHis | depositor partial sequence | sequence record 303528 | insert (extracellular domain)
ACACACACAGAGATTAAGAGAGTGGCCGAGGAAAAAGTGACCCTGCCTTGTCACCATCAGCTGGGCCTGC
CTGAGAAGGACACACTGGATATCGAGTGGCTGCTGACCGACAACGAGGGCAACCAGAAGGTGGTCATCAC
CTACAGCAGCCGGCACGTGTACAACAACCTGACCGAGGAACAGAAAGGCAGAGTGGCCTTCGCCAGCAAT
TTTCTGGCTGGCGACGCCTCTCTGCAGATCGAGCCTCTGAAGCCTAGCGACGAGGGCAGATACACCTGTA
AAGTGAAGAACAGCGGCAGATACGTGTGGTCCCACGTGATCCTGAAGGTGCTCGTGCGGCCTTCTAAGCC
CAAGTGTGAACTGGAAGGCGAGCTGACAGAGGGCAGCGATCTGACCCTGCAGTGTGAATCTAGCAGCGGC
ACCGAGCCTATCGTGTACTACTGGCAGCGGATCAGAGAGAAAGAAGGCGAGGACGAGAGACTGCCTCCTA
AGAGCCGGATCGACTACAATCACCCTGGCAGAGTGCTGCTGCAGAACCTGACAATGAGCTACAGCGGCCT
GTACCAGTGTACAGCCGGCAATGAGGCCGGCAAAGAGTCTTGCGTTGTCAGAGTGACCGTGCAGTACGTG
CAGAGCATCGGCATGGTTGCT
